>Addgene plasmid #228797 | MSI1_SWAP_2xRRM_pGEX | addgene full sequence | sequence record 457948 | Addgene NGS Result
CGGGCAGTGAGCGCAACGCAATTAATGTAAGTTAGCTCACTCATTAGGCACCCCAGGCTTTACACTTTAT
GCTTCCGGCTCGTATGTTGTGTGGAATTGTGAGCGGATAACAATTTCACACAGGAAACAGCTATGACCAT
GATTACGGATTCACTGGCCGTCGTTTTACAACGTCGTGACTGGGAAAACCCTGGCGTTACCCAACTTAAT
CGCCTTGCAGCACATCCCCCTTTCGCCAGCTGGCGTAATAGCGAAGAGGCCCGCACCGATCGCCCTTCCC
AACAGTTGCGCAGCCTGAATGGCGAATGGCGCTTTGCCTGGTTTCCGGCACCAGAAGCGGTGCCGGAAAG
CTGGCTGGAGTGCGATCTTCCTGAGGCCGATACTGTCGTCGTCCCCTCAAACTGGCAGATGCACGGTTAC
GATGCGCCCATCTACACCAACGTGACCTATCCCATTACGGTCAATCCGCCGTTTGTTCCCACGGAGAATC
CGACGGGTTGTTACTCGCTCACATTTAATGTTGATGAAAGCTGGCTACAGGAAGGCCAGACGCGAATTAT
TTTTGATGGCGTTGGAATTAGCTTATCGACTGCACGGTGCACCAATGCTTCTGGCGTCAGGCAGCCATCG
GAAGCTGTGGTATGGCTGTGCAGGTCGTAAATCACTGCATAATTCGTGTCGCTCAAGGCGCACTCCCGTT
CTGGATAATGTTTTTTGCGCCGACATCATAACGGTTCTGGCAAATATTCTGAAATGAGCTGTTGACAATT
AATCATCGGCTCGTATAATGTGTGGAATTGTGAGCGGATAACAATTTCACACAGGAAACAGTATTCATGT
CCCCTATACTAGGTTATTGGAAAATTAAGGGCCTTGTGCAACCCACTCGACTTCTTTTGGAATATCTTGA
AGAAAAATATGAAGAGCATTTGTATGAGCGCGATGAAGGTGATAAATGGCGAAACAAAAAGTTTGAATTG
GGTTTGGAGTTTCCCAATCTTCCTTATTATATTGATGGTGATGTTAAATTAACACAGTCTATGGCCATCA
TACGTTATATAGCTGACAAGCACAACATGTTGGGTGGTTGTCCAAAAGAGCGTGCAGAGATTTCAATGCT
TGAAGGAGCGGTTTTGGATATTAGATACGGTGTTTCGAGAATTGCATATAGTAAAGACTTTGAAACTCTC
AAAGTTGATTTTCTTAGCAAGCTACCTGAAATGCTGAAAATGTTCGAAGATCGTTTATGTCATAAAACAT
ATTTAAATGGTGATCATGTAACCCATCCTGACTTCATGTTGTATGACGCTCTTGATGTTGTTTTATACAT
GGACCCAATGTGCCTGGATGCGTTCCCAAAATTAGTTTGTTTTAAAAAACGTATTGAAGCTATCCCACAA
ATTGATAAGTACTTGAAATCCAGCAAGTATATAGCATGGCCTTTGCAGGGCTGGCAAGCCACGTTTGGTG
GTGGCGACCATCCTCCAAAATCGGATCTGGAAGTTCTGTTCCAGGGGCCCCTGGGATTAATGGACGAAAA
AACCACCGGTTGGCGTGGTGGTCACGTTGTTGAAGGTCTGGCTGGTGAACTGGAACAGCTGCGTGCTCGT
CTGGAACACCACCCGCAGGGTCAGCGTGAACCGGGATCCATGGAGACTGACGCGCCCCAGCCCGGCCTCG
CCTCCCCGGACTCGCCGCACGACCCCAAGAAGATCTTCGTGGGGGGGCTGTCTGTGAACACCACGGTGGA
AGATGTGAAACACTATTTCGAGCAGTTCGGAAAGGTGGATGATGCCATGCTGATGTTCGACAAAACCACC
AACAGGCACAGAGGGTTTGGATTTGTCACGTTTGAGAGCGAGGACATCGTAGAGAAAGTTTGTGAGATCC
ACTTCCATGAAATCAACAACAAAATGGTGGAATGCAAGAAAGCCCAGCCAAAGGAGGTGATGTCCATGGT
CACTCGGACGTGCAAGATGTTCATCGGAGGACTCAGTTGGCAGACCACGCAGGAAGGGCTGCGCGAATAC
TTCGGCCAGTTCGGGGAGGTGAAAGAGTGTCTGGTGATGCGGGACCCCCTGACCAAAAGATCCAGGGGTT
TCGGCTTCGTCACTTTCATGGACCAGGCGGGGGTGGATAAAGTGCTGGCGCAATCGCGGCACGAGCTCGA
CTCCAAAACAATTGACCCCAAGGTGGCCTTTCCTCGAAGAGCACAGCCTAAGCCGACAGGCTCAGCCCGG
GGCAGGTCTCGGGTCATGCCCTACGGAATGGATGCCTTCATGCTGGGTATTGGGATGCTGGGTTACCCAG
GGTTCCAAGCCACGACCTACGCCAGCCGGAGTTACACAGGCCTTGCCCCTGGTTACACCTACCAGTTCCC
CGAATTCCGTGTAGAGCGGAGCCCTCTCCCGAGCGCCCCAGTCCTCCCCGAGCTCACAGCTATCCCTCTC
ACGGCTTATGGGCCCATGGCGGCGGCAGCGGCGGCGGCAGCTGTAGTTCGAGGGACAGGCTCTCACCCCT
GGACGATGGCTCCCCCTCCAGGTTCCACTCCCAGCCGCACAGGGGGCTTCCTAGGGACCACAAGCCCCGG
CCCCATGGCTGAGCTCTACGGGGCAGCCAACCAGGACTCCGGGGTCAGCAGTTACATCAGCGCCGCCAGC
CCCGCCCCCAGCACTGGTTTCGGCCACAGTCTTGGGGGTCCCTTGATTGCCACAGCCTTCACCAATGGGT
ACCACTGAGCGGCCGCATCGTGACTGACTGACGATCTGCCTCGCGCGTTTCGGTGATGACGGTGAAAACC
TCTGACACATGCAGCTCCCGGAGACGGTCACAGCTTGTCTGTAAGCGGATGCCGGGAGCAGACAAGCCCG
TCAGGGCGCGTCAGCGGGTGTTGGCGGGTGTCGGGGCGCAGCCATGACCCAGTCACGTAGCGATAGCGGA
GTGTATAATTCTTGAAGACGAAAGGGCCTCGTGATACGCCTATTTTTATAGGTTAATGTCATGATAATAA
TGGTTTCTTAGACGTCAGGTGGCACTTTTCGGGGAAATGTGCGCGGAACCCCTATTTGTTTATTTTTCTA
AATACATTCAAATATGTATCCGCTCATGAGACAATAACCCTGATAAATGCTTCAATAATATTGAAAAAGG
AAGAGTATGAGTATTCAACATTTCCGTGTCGCCCTTATTCCCTTTTTTGCGGCATTTTGCCTTCCTGTTT
TTGCTCACCCAGAAACGCTGGTGAAAGTAAAAGATGCTGAAGATCAGTTGGGTGCACGAGTGGGTTACAT
CGAACTGGATCTCAACAGCGGTAAGATCCTTGAGAGTTTTCGCCCCGAAGAACGTTTTCCAATGATGAGC
ACTTTTAAAGTTCTGCTATGTGGCGCGGTATTATCCCGTGTTGACGCCGGGCAAGAGCAACTCGGTCGCC
GCATACACTATTCTCAGAATGACTTGGTTGAGTACTCACCAGTCACAGAAAAGCATCTTACGGATGGCAT
GACAGTAAGAGAATTATGCAGTGCTGCCATAACCATGAGTGATAACACTGCGGCCAACTTACTTCTGACA
ACGATCGGAGGACCGAAGGAGCTAACCGCTTTTTTGCACAACATGGGGGATCATGTAACTCGCCTTGATC
GTTGGGAACCGGAGCTGAATGAAGCCATACCAAACGACGAGCGTGACACCACGATGCCTGCAGCAATGGC
AACAACGTTGCGCAAACTATTAACTGGCGAACTACTTACTCTAGCTTCCCGGCAACAATTAATAGACTGG
ATGGAGGCGGATAAAGTTGCAGGACCACTTCTGCGCTCGGCCCTTCCGGCTGGCTGGTTTATTGCTGATA
AATCTGGAGCCGGTGAGCGTGGGTCTCGCGGTATCATTGCAGCACTGGGGCCAGATGGTAAGCCCTCCCG
TATCGTAGTTATCTACACGACGGGGAGTCAGGCAACTATGGATGAACGAAATAGACAGATCGCTGAGATA
GGTGCCTCACTGATTAAGCATTGGTAACTGTCAGACCAAGTTTACTCATATATACTTTAGATTGATTTAA
AACTTCATTTTTAATTTAAAAGGATCTAGGTGAAGATCCTTTTTGATAATCTCATGACCAAAATCCCTTA
ACGTGAGTTTTCGTTCCACTGAGCGTCAGACCCCGTAGAAAAGATCAAAGGATCTTCTTGAGATCCTTTT
TTTCTGCGCGTAATCTGCTGCTTGCAAACAAAAAAACCACCGCTACCAGCGGTGGTTTGTTTGCCGGATC
AAGAGCTACCAACTCTTTTTCCGAAGGTAACTGGCTTCAGCAGAGCGCAGATACCAAATACTGTCCTTCT
AGTGTAGCCGTAGTTAGGCCACCACTTCAAGAACTCTGTAGCACCGCCTACATACCTCGCTCTGCTAATC
CTGTTACCAGTGGCTGCTGCCAGTGGCGATAAGTCGTGTCTTACCGGGTTGGACTCAAGACGATAGTTAC
CGGATAAGGCGCAGCGGTCGGGCTGAACGGGGGGTTCGTGCACACAGCCCAGCTTGGAGCGAACGACCTA
CACCGAACTGAGATACCTACAGCGTGAGCTATGAGAAAGCGCCACGCTTCCCGAAGGGAGAAAGGCGGAC
AGGTATCCGGTAAGCGGCAGGGTCGGAACAGGAGAGCGCACGAGGGAGCTTCCAGGGGGAAACGCCTGGT
ATCTTTATAGTCCTGTCGGGTTTCGCCACCTCTGACTTGAGCGTCGATTTTTGTGATGCTCGTCAGGGGG
GCGGAGCCTATGGAAAAACGCCAGCAACGCGGCCTTTTTACGGTTCCTGGCCTTTTGCTGGCCTTTTGCT
CACATGTTCTTTCCTGCGTTATCCCCTGATTCTGTGGATAACCGTATTACCGCCTTTGAGTGAGCTGATA
CCGCTCGCCGCAGCCGAACGACCGAGCGCAGCGAGTCAGTGAGCGAGGAAGCGGAAGAGCGCCTGATGCG
GTATTTTCTCCTTACGCATCTGTGCGGTATTTCACACCGCATAAATTCCGACACCATCGAATGGCGCAAA
ACCTTTCGCGGTATGGCATGATAGCGCCCGGAAGAGAGTCAATTCAGGGTGGTGAATGTGAAACCAGTAA
CGTTATACGATGTCGCAGAGTATGCCGGTGTCTCTTATCAGACCGTTTCCCGCGTGGTGAACCAGGCCAG
CCACGTTTCTGCGAAAACGCGGGAAAAAGTGGAAGCGGCGATGGCGGAGCTGAATTACATTCCCAACCGC
GTGGCACAACAACTGGCGGGCAAACAGTCGTTGCTGATTGGCGTTGCCACCTCCAGTCTGGCCCTGCACG
CGCCGTCGCAAATTGTCGCGGCGATTAAATCTCGCGCCGATCAACTGGGTGCCAGCGTGGTGGTGTCGAT
GGTAGAACGAAGCGGCGTCGAAGCCTGTAAAGCGGCGGTGCACAATCTTCTCGCGCAACGCGTCAGTGGG
CTGATCATTAACTATCCGCTGGATGACCAGGATGCCATTGCTGTGGAAGCTGCCTGCACTAATGTTCCGG
CGTTATTTCTTGATGTCTCTGACCAGACACCCATCAACAGTATTATTTTCTCCCATGAAGACGGTACGCG
ACTGGGCGTGGAGCATCTGGTCGCATTGGGTCACCAGCAAATCGCGCTGTTAGCGGGCCCATTAAGTTCT
GTCTCGGCGCGTCTGCGTCTGGCTGGCTGGCATAAATATCTCACTCGCAATCAAATTCAGCCGATAGCGG
AACGGGAAGGCGACTGGAGTGCCATGTCCGGTTTTCAACAAACCATGCAAATGCTGAATGAGGGCATCGT
TCCCACTGCGATGCTGGTTGCCAACGATCAGATGGCGCTGGGCGCAATGCGCGCCATTACCGAGTCCGGG
CTGCGCGTTGGTGCGGATATCTCGGTAGTGGGATACGACGATACCGAAGACAGCTCATGTTATATCCCGC
CGTTAACCACCATCAAACAGGATTTTCGCCTGCTGGGGCAAACCAGCGTGGACCGCTTGCTGCAACTCTC
TCAGGGCCAGGCGGTGAAGGGCAATCAGCTGTTGCCCGTCTCACTGGTGAAAAGAAAAACCACGCTAGCG
CCCAATACGCAAACCGCCTCTCCCCGCGCGTTGGCCGATTCATTAATGCAGCTGGCACGACAGGTTTCCC
GACTGGAAAG
Features (pLannotate 1.2.2; 17 found; start..end, strand, type, name):
     23..44      +  protein_bind   CAP binding site: CAP binding activates transcription in the presence of cAMP. E. coli catabolite activator protein
     59..89      +  promoter       lac promoter: promoter for the E. coli lac operon
     97..113     +  protein_bind   lac operator: The lac repressor binds to the lac operator to inhibit transcription in E. coli. This inhibition can be relieved by adding lactose or isopropyl-β-D-thiogalactopyranoside (IPTG). lac repressor encoded by lacI
    133..306     +  CDS            lacZα: LacZα fragment of β-galactosidase; lacZ fragment
    570..686     -  CDS            yciV (fragment): RNAAM_ECOLI - Also known as trpH From Escherichia coli (strain K12).
    762..790     +  promoter       tac promoter: strong E. coli promoter; hybrid between the trp and lac UV5 promoters
    798..814     +  protein_bind   lac operator: The lac repressor binds to the lac operator to inhibit transcription in E. coli. This inhibition can be relieved by adding lactose or isopropyl-β-D-thiogalactopyranoside (IPTG). lac repressor encoded by lacI
    837..1490    +  CDS            GST26_SCHJA: Experimental evidence at protein level: Swiss-Prot protein existence level 1. GST isoenzymes appear to play a central role in the parasite detoxification system. Other functions are also suspected including a role in increasing the solubility of haematin in the parasite gut. From Schistosoma japonicum (Blood fluke).
   1650..2735    +  CDS            Msi1: MSI1H_MOUSE - Also known as Msi1h. Experimental evidence at protein level: Swiss-Prot protein existence level 1. RNA binding protein that regulates the expression of target mRNAs at the translation level. Regulates expression of the NOTCH1 antagonist NUMB. Binds RNA containing the sequence 5'-GUUAGUUAGUUAGUU- 3' and other sequences containing the pattern 5'-[GA]U(1-3)AGU-3'. May play a role in the proliferation and maintenance of stem cells in the central nervous system. From Mus musculus (Mouse).
   2766..2805    +  CDS            rop (fragment): Rop protein, which maintains plasmids at low copy number; rop
   2907..2947    +  misc_feature   bom (fragment): basis of mobility region from pBR322
   3052..3156    +  promoter       AmpR promoter: bla
   3157..4017    +  CDS            AmpR: β-lactamase; bla; confers resistance to ampicillin, carbenicillin, and related antibiotics
   4188..4776    +  rep_origin     ori: high-copy-number ColE1/pMB1/pBR322/pUC origin of replication
   4962..5013    -  misc_feature   bom (fragment): basis of mobility region from pBR322
   5020..5097    +  promoter       lacI promoter: lacI
   5098..10      +  CDS            lacI (across the origin): lac repressor; lacI; The lac repressor binds to the lac operator to inhibit transcription in E. coli. This inhibition can be relieved by adding lactose or isopropyl-β-D-thiogalactopyranoside (IPTG).
