[The description below was written by a language model from this plasmid's Addgene catalogue record and pLannotate feature annotations shown in this document.]
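Description:
MSI1_SWAP_2xRRM_pGEX is a bacterial expression plasmid built on the pGEX-6P-1 backbone for producing a recombinant, engineered form of mouse Musashi-1 (Msi1) in E. coli. It replicates from a ColE1/pMB1-type origin and is selected with ampicillin through the β-lactamase (AmpR) gene. The backbone also carries its own lacI repressor gene with its promoter, along with remnants typical of pGEX vectors (a lac promoter/lacZα segment and small rop and bom fragments) that play no part in the expression cassette.

Expression is driven by the strong hybrid tac promoter, which is followed by a lac operator. Transcription is therefore held off by the plasmid-encoded lac repressor and switched on with IPTG. The open reading frame begins with Schistosoma japonicum glutathione S-transferase (GST). According to the catalogue entry, this is followed by a streptavidin-binding peptide (SBP) tag, giving a dual-affinity N-terminal handle. SBP is not annotated in the feature table, but there is an unannotated gap between GST and the Msi1 coding region where it would presumably sit. The insert, cloned between BamHI and NotI sites that remain intact, is described as Musashi-1 RRM2, RRM1 ("MSI1 Swap"), which suggests that the two tandem RNA recognition motifs are placed in reversed order relative to the native protein. The annotation simply labels the roughly 1.1 kb region as Msi1.

The plasmid is intended for recombinant expression and tag-based purification or pulldown of the swapped-domain protein. The associated study examines how tandem RNA-binding domains determine RNA selectivity, so this variant presumably tests the contribution of domain order.
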