Addgene plasmid #228797: MSI1_SWAP_2xRRM_pGEX
Purpose: Recombinant expression of mouse MSI1 Swap with dual-affinity tag
Depositing lab: Daniel Dominguez. Depositing organization: University of North Carolina at Chapel Hill. Publication: Dissecting RNA selectivity mediated by tandem RNA-binding domains. Harris SE, Hu Y, Bridges K, Cavazos FF Jr, Martyr JG, Guzman BB, Murn J, Aleman MM, Dominguez D. J Biol Chem. 2025 May;301(5):108435. doi: 10.1016/j.jbc.2025.108435. Epub 2025 Mar 20. PubMed 40120682.
Backbone
  Vector backbone: pGEX-6P-1
  Backbone size w/o insert (bp): 5084
  Total vector size (bp): 6170
  Vector type: Bacterial Expression
Growth in bacteria
  Bacterial resistance: Ampicillin, 100 μg/mL
  Growth temperature: 37°C
  Growth strain: DH5alpha
  Copy number: Unknown
Gene/Insert
  Gene/Insert name: Musashi-1 RRM2, RRM1 (alt name: MSI1 Swap)
  Species: M. musculus (mouse)
  Insert size (bp): 1089
  GenBank ID: NM_008629.1
  Entrez Gene: Msi1 (a.k.a. Msi1h, Musahi1, m-Msi-1)
  Tag / fusion protein: GST (N terminal on insert); SBP (N terminal on insert)
  Cloning method: Restriction Enzyme; 5′ cloning site BamHI (not destroyed); 3′ cloning site NotI (not destroyed)
  Sequencing primers: 5′ GGGCTGGCAAGCCACGTTTGGTG; 3′ CCGGGAGCTGCATGTGTCAGAGG
Terms and licenses: Academic/Nonprofit Terms; Industry Terms: Not Available to Industry
Depositor comments: Please visit https://doi.org/10.1101/2024.10.17.618930 for bioRxiv preprint.
How to cite: MSI1_SWAP_2xRRM_pGEX was a gift from Daniel Dominguez (Addgene plasmid # 228797 ; http://n2t.net/addgene:228797 ; RRID:Addgene_228797)
